>Addgene plasmid #127043 | pJUMP19-L1U1H09_T | addgene full sequence | sequence record 248459 | Addgene NGS Result
TTAATTAAGGAGTTGACGGCTAGCTCAGTCCTAGGTACAGTGCTAGCGTACTTAACTTCTGACTGAGTTG
CACGCTTAACTTCTGACTGAGTTGCACGCTGAATTCGCGGCCGCTTCTAGAGGGTCTGCGATGTTTGGTC
TCTGCTTTCGACGACGATGTTCGCATCGTCGTTTTTTTTTTGTTCGCTTGAGACCTTTCATCGCGACCTA
CTAGTAGCGGCCGCTGCAGGGAGTAACTTCTGACTGAGTTGCATACTTGTTTAACTTTAAGAAGGAGATA
TACAATGGTAGCCCGTAAAGGAGAAGAACTTTTCACTGGAGTTGTCCCAATTCTTGTTGAATTAGATGGT
GATGTTAATGGGCACAAATTTTCTGTCAGTGGAGAGGGTGAAGGTGATGCAACATACGGAAAACTTACCC
TTAAATTTATTTGCACTACTGGAAAACTACCTGTTCCATGGCCAACACTTGTCACTACTTTCGGTTATGG
TGTTCAATGCTTTGCGAGATACCCAGATCATATGAAACAGCATGACTTTTTCAAGAGTGCCATGCCCGAA
GGTTATGTACAGGAAAGAACTATATTTTTCAAAGATGACGGGAACTACAAGACACGTGCTGAAGTCAAGT
TTGAAGGTGATACCCTTGTTAATAGAATCGAGTTAAAAGGTATTGATTTTAAAGAAGATGGAAACATTCT
TGGACACAAATTGGAATACAACTATAACTCACACAATGTATACATCATGGCAGACAAACAAAAGAATGGA
ATCAAAGTTAACTTCAAAATTAGACACAACATTGAAGATGGAAGCGTTCAACTAGCAGACCATTATCAAC
AAAATACTCCAATTGGCGATGGCCCTGTCCTTTTACCAGACAACCATTACCTGTCCACACAATCTGCCCT
TTCGAAAGATCCCAACGAAAAGAGAGATCACATGGTCCTTCTTGAGTTTGTAACAGCTGCTGGGATTACA
CATGGCATGGATGAACTATACAAAGGTTCGTAACTTCTGACTGAGTTGCACGCTCTAGTCTTGGACTCCT
GTTGATAGATCCAGTAATGACCTCAGAACTCCATCTGGATTTGTTCAGAACGCTCGGTTGCCGCCGGGCG
TTTTTTATTGGTGAGAATCCAGGGGTCCCCAATAATTACGATTTAAATTAGTAGCCCGCCTAATGAGCGG
GCTTTTTTTTAATTCCCCTATTTGTTTATTTTTCTAAATACATTCAAATATGTATCCGCTCATGAGACAA
TAACCCTGATAAATGCTTCAATAATATTGAAAAAGGAAGAGTATGAGCATTCAGCATTTTCGTGTGGCGC
TGATTCCGTTTTTTGCGGCGTTTTGCCTGCCGGTGTTTGCGCATCCGGAAACCCTGGTGAAAGTGAAAGA
TGCGGAAGATCAACTGGGTGCGCGCGTGGGCTATATTGAACTGGATCTGAACAGCGGCAAAATTCTGGAA
TCTTTTCGTCCGGAAGAACGTTTTCCGATGATGAGCACCTTTAAAGTGCTGCTGTGCGGTGCGGTTCTGA
GCCGTGTGGATGCGGGCCAGGAACAACTGGGCCGTCGTATTCATTATAGCCAGAACGATCTGGTGGAATA
TAGCCCGGTGACCGAAAAACATCTGACCGATGGCATGACCGTGCGTGAACTGTGCAGCGCGGCGATTACC
ATGAGCGATAACACCGCGGCGAACCTGCTGCTGACGACCATTGGCGGTCCGAAAGAACTGACCGCGTTTC
TGCATAACATGGGCGATCATGTGACCCGTCTGGATCGTTGGGAACCGGAACTGAACGAAGCGATTCCGAA
CGATGAACGTGATACCACCATGCCGGCAGCAATGGCGACCACCCTGCGTAAACTGCTGACGGGTGAGCTG
CTGACCCTGGCAAGCCGCCAGCAACTGATTGATTGGATGGAAGCGGATAAAGTGGCGGGTCCGCTGCTGC
GTAGCGCGCTGCCGGCTGGCTGGTTTATTGCGGATAAAAGCGGTGCGGGCGAACGTGGCAGCCGTGGCAT
TATTGCGGCGCTGGGCCCGGATGGTAAACCGAGCCGTATTGTGGTGATTTATACCACCGGCAGCCAGGCG
ACGATGGATGAACGTAACCGTCAGATTGCGGAAATTGGCGCGAGCCTGATTAAACATTGGTAAACCGATA
CAATTAAAGGCTCCTTTTGGAGCCTTTTTTTTTGGACGACCCTTGTCCTTTTCCGCTGCATAACCCTGCT
TCGGGGTCATTATAGCGATTTTTTCGGTATATCCATCCTTTTTCGCACGATATACAGGATTTTGCCAAAG
GGTTCGTGTAGACTTTCCTTGGTGTATCCAACGGCGTCAGCCGGGCAGGATAGGTGAAGTAGGCCCACCC
GCGAGCGGGTGTTCCTTCTTCACTGTCCCTTATTCGCACCTGGCGGTGCTCAACGGGAATCCTGCTCTGC
GAGGCTGGCCGTAGGCCGGCCCCGTAGAAAAGATCAAAGGATCTTCTTGAGATCCTTTTTTTCTGCGCGT
AATCTGCTGCTTGCAAACAAAAAAACCACCGCTACCAGCGGTGGTTTGTTTGCCGGATCAAGAGCTACCA
ACTCTTTTTCCGAAGGTAACTGGCTTCAGCAGAGCGCAGATACCAAATACTGTCCTTCTAGTGTAGCCGT
AGTTAGGCCACCACTTCAAGAACTCTGTAGCACCGCCTACATACCTCGCTCTGCTAATCCTGTTACCAGT
GGCTGCTGCCAGTGGCGATAAGTCGTGTCTTACCGGGTTGGACTCAAGACGATAGTTACCGGATAAGGCG
CAGCGGTCGGGCTGAACGGGGGGTTCGTGCACACAGCCCAGCTTGGAGCGAACGACCTACACCGAACTGA
GATACCTACAGCGTGAGCTATGAGAAAGCGCCACGCTTCCCGAAGGGAGAAAGGCGGACAGGTATCCGGT
AAGCGGCAGGGTCGGAACAGGAGAGCGCACGAGGGAGCTTCCAGGGGGAAACGCCTGGTATCTTTATAGT
CCTGTCGGGTTTCGCCACCTCTGACTTGAGCGTCGATTTTTGTGATGCTCGTCAGGGGGGCGGAGCCTAT
GGAAAAACGCCAGCAACGCGGCCTTTTTACGGTTCCTGGCCTTTTGCTGGCCTTTTGCTCACATGTTCTT
TCCTGCGTTATCCCCTGATTCTGTGGATAACCGTATTACCGCCTTTGAGTGAGCTGATACCGCTCGCCGC
AGCCGAACGACCGAGCGCAGCGAGTCAGTGAGCGAGGAAGCGGAAGAGCGCCTGATGCGGTATTTTCTCC
TTACGCATCTGTGCGGTATTTCACACCGCATATGGTGCACTCTCAGTACAATCTGCTCTGATGCCGCATA
GTTAAGCCAGTATACACTCCGCTATCGCTACGTGACTGGGTCATGGCTGCGCCCCGACACCCGCCAACAC
CCGCTGACGCGCCCTGACGGGCTTGTCTGCTCCCGGCATCCGCTTACAGACAAGCTGTGACAGTCTCCGG
GAGCTGCATGTGTCAGAGGTTTTCACCGTCATCACCGAAACGCGCGAGGCAGCTGCGGTAAAGCTCATCA
GCGTGGTCGTGCAGCGATTCACAGATGTCTGCCTGTTCATCCGCGTCCAGCTCGTTGAGTTTCTCCAGAA
GCGTTAATGTCTGGCTTCTGATAAAGCGGGCCATGTTAAGGGCGGTTTTTTCCTGTTTGGTCACTGATGC
CTCCGTGTAAGGGGGATTTCTGTTCATGGGGGTAATGATACCGATGAAACGAGAGAGGATGCTCACGATA
CGGGTTACTGATGATGAACATGCCCGGTTACTGGAACGTTGTGAGGGTAAACAACTGGCGGTATGGATGC
GGCGGGGGCGCGCCCAGCTGTCTAGGGCGGCGGATTTGTCCTACTCAGGAGAGCGTTCACCGACAAACAA
CAGATAAAACGAAAGGCCCAGTCTTTCGACTGAGCCTTTCGTTTTATTTGATGCCT
Features (pLannotate 1.2.2; 15 found; start..end, strand, type, name):
     13..37      +  promoter       J23119(SpeI) promoter (fragment): bacterial promoter (Registry of Standard Biological Parts BBa J23119) modified to end with an SpeI site
    101..122     +  misc_feature   BioBrick prefix: BioBrick prefix for parts that do not start with "ATG"
    209..229     +  misc_feature   BioBrick suffix: universal suffix for all parts
    257..277     +  RBS            RBS: efficient ribosome binding site from bacteriophage T7 gene 10 (Olins and Rangwala, 1989)
    285..1004    +  CDS            yEGFP: yEGFP is a fluorescent protein published in 1997.
   1044..1138    +  terminator     lambda t0 terminator: transcription terminator from phage lambda
   1211..1302    +  promoter       AmpR promoter: bla
   1303..2160    +  CDS            bla: BLAT_ECOLX - Experimental evidence at protein level: Swiss-Prot protein existence level 1. TEM-type are the most prevalent beta-lactamases in enterobacteria; they hydrolyze the beta-lactam bond in susceptible beta-lactam antibiotics, thus conferring resistance to penicillins and cephalosporins. TEM-3 and TEM-4 are capable of hydrolyzing cefotaxime and ceftazidime. TEM-5 is capable of hydrolyzing ceftazidime. TEM-6 is capable of hydrolyzing ceftazidime and aztreonam. TEM-8/CAZ-2, TEM- 16/CAZ-7 and TEM-24/CAZ-6 are markedly active against ceftazidime. IRT- 4 shows resistance to beta-lactamase in
   2167..2206    +  terminator     fd terminator: central terminator from bacteriophage fd (Otsuka and Kunisawa, 1982)
   2353..2461    +  oriT           oriT: incP origin of transfer
   2497..3085    +  rep_origin     ori: high-copy-number ColE1/pMB1/pBR322/pUC origin of replication
   3271..3411    -  misc_feature   bom: basis of mobility region from pBR322
   3513..3704    -  CDS            rop: Rop protein, which maintains plasmids at low copy number; rop
   3745..3855    +  CDS            mbeC (fragment): MBEC_ECOLX - Experimental evidence at protein level: Swiss-Prot protein existence level 1. Required for efficient mobilization of ColE1 plasmid and is thus essential to promote the specific transfer of the plasmid during conjugation. Probably functions by inducing DNA bending, helping the MbeA relaxase to melt the DNA around the nic site and cleave the phosphodiester bond. Binds specifically double-stranded DNA (dsDNA) containing the ColE1 oriT but does not recognize the inverted repeat (IR). From Escherichia coli.
   3884..3970    -  terminator     rrnB T1 terminator: Escherichia coli rrnB; transcription terminator T1 from the E. coli rrnB gene
