[The description below was written by a language model from this plasmid's Addgene catalogue record and pLannotate feature annotations shown in this document.]
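Description:
pJUMP19-L1U1H09_T is a basic "T" (terminator) part plasmid from the Joint Universal Modular Plasmids (JUMP) platform, a synthetic biology vector system whose backbones derive from the SEVA collection. It is built on pJUMP19-Tac and carries the synthetic terminator L1U1H09, which the depositor notes was sub-domesticated from the EcoFlex MoClo toolkit. It serves as a storage vector from which the terminator can be drawn for modular assembly of bacterial transcription units.

The 3,976 nt sequence is maintained in E. coli under ampicillin selection, provided by a TEM-type bla gene with its own promoter followed by the fd terminator. Replication relies on a ColE1/pMB1-type origin accompanied by the pBR322 bom region and the rop gene. Rop restrains copy number, consistent with the low-copy designation in the record. An incP oriT is also present, a SEVA feature that allows conjugative mobilisation when transfer functions are supplied in trans.

The annotation software did not label the terminator part itself. The short interval between the BioBrick prefix and suffix is the likely location of the insert, although the record does not confirm this. Upstream lies a fragment of the constitutive J23119 promoter, and downstream are a T7 gene 10 ribosome binding site, a GFP coding sequence (matched as yEGFP) and the lambda t0 terminator. This layout places the part between a promoter and a fluorescent reporter, but the record does not say whether the arrangement is meant as a functional readout. An rrnB T1 terminator near the end of the sequence insulates the cargo region from the backbone.
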