Addgene plasmid #127043: pJUMP19-L1U1H09_T
Purpose: Basic Part T- Terminator; L1U1H09; synthetic terminator
Depositing lab: Chris French. Depositing organization: University of Edinburgh. Publication: Joint universal modular plasmids (JUMP): a flexible vector platform for synthetic biology. Valenzuela-Ortega M, French C. Synth Biol (Oxf). 2021 Feb 2;6(1):ysab003. doi: 10.1093/synbio/ysab003. eCollection 2021. PubMed 33623824.
Backbone
  Vector backbone: pJUMP19-Tac
  Backbone manufacturer: Backbone derived from SEVA.
  Vector type: Bacterial Expression, Synthetic Biology
Growth in bacteria
  Bacterial resistance: Ampicillin, 100 μg/mL
  Growth temperature: 37°C
  Growth strain: JM109
  Copy number: Low Copy
Gene/Insert
  Gene/Insert name: Part L1U1H09_T
  Species: Synthetic
  Mutation: None
  Cloning method: Restriction Enzyme; 5′ cloning site Unknown (unknown if destroyed)
Terms and licenses: Academic/Nonprofit Terms; Industry Terms: Not Available to Industry
Depositor comments: Part sub-domesticated from EcoFlex MoClo toolkit (PMID: 27096716) Please visit https://www.biorxiv.org/content/10.1101/799585v1 for bioRxiv preprint.
How to cite: pJUMP19-L1U1H09_T was a gift from Chris French (Addgene plasmid # 127043 ; http://n2t.net/addgene:127043 ; RRID:Addgene_127043)
